>Addgene plasmid #25537 | KIFC3 | depositor partial sequence | sequence record 11941 | Author sequence
AAAGGGAACATCCGAGTGATTGCTCGTGTCCGGCCAGTCACCAAAGAGGATGGGGAAGGACCTGAGGCCA
CCAATGCTGTGACTTTCGATGCCGACGACGACTCCATCATCCACCTGCTGCACAAGGGCAAGCCTGTGTC
CTTCGAGCTGGACAAGGTCTTCTCCCCACAGGCCTCGCAGCAGGACGTGTTCCAGGAGGTGCAGGCCCTG
GTCACCTCTTGCATTGATGGCTTCAATGTCTGCATCTTTGCGTACGGCCAGACGGGCGCCGGCAAGACGT
ACACGATGGAGGGGACCGCTGAGAACCCAGGTATCGACCAGCGGGCCCTGCAGCTGCTCTTCTCCGAGGT
GCAGGAGAAGGCGTCTGACTGGGAGTACACCATCACCGTCAGCGCTGCGGAGATCTACAATGAGGTCCTC
AGGGACCTGCTAGGGAAAGAGCCTCAGGAAAAACTGGAGATCCGGCTGTGCCCAGATGGCAGTGGGCAGC
TGTATGTACCAGGGCTGACTGAGTTCCAAGTGCAGAGCGTGGACGACATCAACAAGGTGTTTGAGTTTGG
CCACACTAATCGCACGACCGAGTTCACCAACCTGAACGAGCACAGCTCCCGCTCGCACGCGCTGCTCATC
GTGACGGTGCGAGGCGTGGACTGCAGCACAGGCCTCCGCACCACGGGGAAGCTGAACCTGGTGGACTTGG
CTGGCTCGGAGCGCGTGGGCAAGTCGGGGGCCGAGGGCAGCCGCCTGCGGGAGGCGCAGCACATCAACAA
GTCGCTGTCGGCTCTGGGGGACGTCATTGCTGCCCTGCGCTCCCGCCAGGGCCACGTGCCCTTCCGCAAC
TCCAAGCTCACCTACCTGCTGCAGGATTCGCTTAGTGGTGACAGCAAGACCCTCATGGTGGTACAGGTGT
CCCCCGTGGAGAAGAACACTAGCGAGACGCTCTATTCCCTCAAGTTTGCTGAGAGGGTGCGCTCTGTGGA
GCTG
