>Addgene plasmid #25537 | KIFC3 | addgene partial sequence | sequence record 31520 | 25537 with T7
AATATTTTGTTTAACTTTAAGAAGGAGATATACCATGGGCAGCAGCCATCATCATCATCATCACAGCAGC
GGCCTGGTTCCGCGTGGTAGTAAAGGGAACATCCGAGTGATTGCTCGTGTCCGGCCAGTCACCAAAGAGG
ATGGGGAAGGACCTGAGGCCACCAATGCTGTGACTTTCGATGCCGACGACGACTCCATCATCCACCTGCT
GCACAAGGGCAAGCCTGTGTCCTTCGAGCTGGACAAGGTCTTCTCCCCACAGGCCTCGCAGCAGGACGTG
TTCCAGGAGGTGCAGGCCCTGGTCACCTCTTGCATTGATGGCTTCAATGTCTGCATCTTTGCGTACGGCC
AGACGGGCGCCGGCAAGACGTACACGATGGAGGGGACCGCTGAGAACCCAGGTATCGACCAGCGGGCCCT
GCAGCTGCTCTTCTCCGAGGTGCAGGAGAAGGCGTCTGACTGGGAGTACACCATCACCGTCAGCGCTGCG
GAGATCTACAATGAGGTCCTCAGGGACCTGCTAGGGAAAGAGCCTCAGGAAAAACTGGAGATCCGGCTGT
GCCCAGATGGCAGTGGGCAGCTGTATGTACCAGGGCTGACTGAGTTCCAAGTGCAGAGCGTGGACGACAT
CAACAAGGTGTTTGAGTTTGGCCACACTAATCGCACGACCGAGTTCACCAACCTGAACGAGCACAGCTCC
CGCTCGCACGCGCTGCTCATCGTGACGGTGCGAGGCGTGGACTGCAGCACAGGCCTCCGCACCACGGGGA
AGCTGAACCTGGTGGACTTGGCTGGCTCGGAGCGCGTGGGCAAGTCGGGGGCCGAGGGCAGCCGCCTGCG
GGAGGCGCAGCACATCAACAAGTCGCTGTCGGCTCTGGGGGACGTCATTGCTGCCCTGCGCT
