[The description below was written by a language model from this plasmid's Addgene catalogue record.]
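Description:
KIFC3 is a bacterial expression plasmid built on the pET28a-LIC backbone, a ligation-independent-cloning derivative of pET28a produced by a structural genomics group. It is selected with kanamycin and is listed as low copy. The record does not include a feature table, so the origin of replication and promoter are not explicitly stated. However, the listed sequencing primers (T7 forward and T7 terminator) fit the usual pET arrangement, in which the insert sits between a T7 promoter and T7 terminator and is expressed in hosts that supply T7 RNA polymerase. The recorded growth strain, DH5alpha, is a cloning and propagation strain rather than an expression host.

The insert is a 984 bp fragment of human KIFC3 (kinesin family member C3), a kinesin-family motor protein. It is not the full open reading frame: the record specifies that only the ATPase domain is present. The fragment carries an N-terminal His tag, which allows purification of the recombinant protein by immobilised metal affinity chromatography. The depositor notes a single amino acid difference, N108D, relative to the reference sequence for the associated crystal structure (PDB entry 2H58).

The stated purpose is bacterial production of the protein for structure determination. The plasmid is therefore suited to making purified KIFC3 ATPase domain for crystallography, and by extension for biochemical or ligand-binding work on the isolated domain. It is not suited to studies that need the full-length protein. The record lists distribution under academic and nonprofit terms only.
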