Addgene plasmid #25537: KIFC3
Purpose: Bacterial expression for structure determination; may not be full ORF
Depositing lab: Cheryl Arrowsmith. Depositing organization: University of Toronto.
Backbone
  Vector backbone: pET28a-LIC
  Backbone manufacturer: SGC
  Backbone size w/o insert (bp): 7328
  Vector type: Bacterial Expression
Growth in bacteria
  Bacterial resistance: Kanamycin, 50 μg/mL
  Growth temperature: 37°C
  Growth strain: DH5alpha
  Copy number: Low Copy
Gene/Insert
  Gene/Insert name: KIFC3 (alt names: PDB: 2H58; kinesin family member C3; DKFZp686D23201)
  Species: H. sapiens (human)
  Insert size (bp): 984
  Mutation: ATPase domain only
  Entrez Gene: KIFC3
  Tag / fusion protein: His (N terminal on insert)
  Cloning method: Restriction Enzyme
  Sequencing primers: 5′ T7; 3′ T7-term
Terms and licenses: Academic/Nonprofit Terms; Industry Terms: Not Available to Industry
Depositor comments: There is an N108D amino acid change compared to NCBI sequence for 2H58. PDB: 2H58 http://www.thesgc.org/structures/2H58/
How to cite: KIFC3 was a gift from Cheryl Arrowsmith (Addgene plasmid # 25537 ; http://n2t.net/addgene:25537 ; RRID:Addgene_25537)
